Addgene plasmid #127873: CMV-Mito4x-jRCaMP1b
Purpose: Red-shifted fluorescent reporter for mitochondrial matrix Ca2+
Depositing lab: Timothy Ryan. Depositing organization: Cornell University. Publication: Molecular Tuning of the Axonal Mitochondrial Ca(2+) Uniporter Ensures Metabolic Flexibility of Neurotransmission. Ashrafi G, de Juan-Sanz J, Farrell RJ, Ryan TA. Neuron. 2019 Dec 10. pii: S0896-6273(19)30984-5. doi: 10.1016/j.neuron.2019.11.020. PubMed 31862210.
Backbone
  Vector backbone: pcDNA3
  Backbone size w/o insert (bp): 5452
  Total vector size (bp): 7243
  Vector type: Mammalian Expression
  Selectable markers: Neomycin (select with G418)
Growth in bacteria
  Bacterial resistance: Ampicillin, 100 μg/mL
  Growth temperature: 37°C
  Growth strain: DH5alpha
  Copy number: Unknown
Gene/Insert
  Gene/Insert name: Red-shifted mitochondrial matrix Ca2+ indicator
  Species: Synthetic
  Insert size (bp): 1791
  Promoter: CMV
  Cloning method: Unknown
  Sequencing primers: 5′ CGCAAATGGGCGGTAGGCGTG; 3′ TAGAAGGCACAGTCGAG
Terms and licenses: Academic/Nonprofit Terms; Industry Terms: Not Available to Industry
How to cite: CMV-Mito4x-jRCaMP1b was a gift from Timothy Ryan (Addgene plasmid # 127873 ; http://n2t.net/addgene:127873 ; RRID:Addgene_127873)
