[The description below was written by a language model from this plasmid's Addgene catalogue record and pLannotate feature annotations shown in this document.]
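Description:
CMV-Mito4x-jRCaMP1b is a mammalian expression plasmid built on the pcDNA3 backbone that encodes a red-shifted, genetically encoded Ca2+ indicator targeted to the mitochondrial matrix. In bacteria it replicates from a high-copy ColE1/pUC-type origin and is selected with ampicillin through the β-lactamase gene. An f1 origin is also present. For mammalian cells, an SV40 early promoter drives a neomycin phosphotransferase cassette ending in an SV40 poly(A) signal, which allows G418 selection of stable transfectants.

The payload of about 1.8 kb is a synthetic fusion expressed from the human CMV immediate-early enhancer and promoter and terminated by the bovine growth hormone poly(A) signal. At its 5′ end the annotation detects a fragment of human COX8A, a cytochrome c oxidase subunit whose N-terminal presequence is commonly used to direct import into the matrix. The "4x" in the name suggests four tandem copies, and the unannotated gap before the sensor could accommodate them, but only one copy is annotated. Next come a short match to a His-tag-containing leader and an RCaMP-family coding sequence, corresponding to the jRCaMP1b sensor, whose red fluorescence changes on Ca2+ binding. A T7 promoter lies upstream of the insert. The small HIV-1 LTR, ble and lacI hits are probably incidental backbone matches.

The depositor's sequence (7,243 nt) and the repository's sequencing result (7,172 nt) have the same architecture. They differ by about 70 nt, and the SP6 promoter between the sensor and the poly(A) signal is annotated only in the depositor record. The plasmid is used to image mitochondrial matrix Ca2+, and the associated study concerned axonal mitochondria in neurons.
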