Features (pLannotate 1.2.2; 23 found; start..end, strand, type, name):
     36..80      -  misc_feature   bom (fragment): basis of mobility region from pBR322
    235..614     +  enhancer       CMV enhancer: human cytomegalovirus immediate early enhancer
    615..818     +  promoter       CMV promoter: human cytomegalovirus (CMV) immediate early promoter
    814..847     +  LTR            5' LTR (truncated) (fragment): truncated 5' long terminal repeat (LTR) from HIV-1
    863..881     +  promoter       T7 promoter: promoter for bacteriophage T7 RNA polymerase
    913..969     +  CDS            COX8A (fragment): COX8A_HUMAN - Also known as COX8, COX8L. Experimental evidence at protein level: Swiss-Prot protein existence level 1. Component of the cytochrome c oxidase, the last enzyme in the mitochondrial electron transport chain which drives oxidative phosphorylation. The respiratory chain contains 3 multisubunit complexes succinate dehydrogenase (complex II, CII), ubiquinol- cytochrome c oxidoreductase (cytochrome b-c1 complex, complex III, CIII) and cytochrome c oxidase (complex IV, CIV), that cooperate to transfer electrons derived from NADH and succinate to molecular oxygen, creating an electrochem
   1384..1404    +  CDS            capTEV™ (fragment): composite tag for in vivo biotinylation, TEV protease cleavage, and 6xHis tagging
   1402..2700    +  CDS            RCaMP: RCaMP is a basic (constitutively fluorescent) red fluorescent protein published in 2013, derived from Entacmaea quadricolor.
   2795..2813    -  promoter       SP6 promoter: promoter for bacteriophage SP6 RNA polymerase
   2839..3063    +  polyA_signal   bGH poly(A) signal: bovine growth hormone polyadenylation signal
   3067..3088    +  promoter       SV40 promoter (fragment): SV40 enhancer and early promoter
   3109..3537    +  rep_origin     f1 ori (sequence partly withheld): f1 bacteriophage origin of replication; arrow indicates direction of (+) strand synthesis
   3551..3881    +  promoter       SV40 promoter: SV40 enhancer and early promoter
   3948..4739    +  CDS            neo: KKA2_KLEPN - Also known as kan, nptII. Experimental evidence at protein level: Swiss-Prot protein existence level 1. Resistance to kanamycin, neomycin, paromomycin, ribostamycin, butirosin and gentamicin B. From Klebsiella pneumoniae.
   4763..4921    +  CDS            ble (fragment): BLE_KLEPN - Experimental evidence at protein level: Swiss-Prot protein existence level 1. Binding protein with a strong affinity to the bleomycin family of antibiotics. Binds to CL990; an antimitotic-antibiotic compound. From Klebsiella pneumoniae.
   4916..5037    +  polyA_signal   SV40 poly(A) signal: SV40 polyadenylation signal
   5110..5126    -  protein_bind   lac operator: The lac repressor binds to the lac operator to inhibit transcription in E. coli. This inhibition can be relieved by adding lactose or isopropyl-β-D-thiogalactopyranoside (IPTG). lac repressor encoded by lacI
   5134..5164    -  promoter       lac promoter: promoter for the E. coli lac operon
   5179..5200    -  protein_bind   CAP binding site: CAP binding activates transcription in the presence of cAMP. E. coli catabolite activator protein
   5213..5305    -  CDS            lacI (fragment): lac repressor; lacI; The lac repressor binds to the lac operator to inhibit transcription in E. coli. This inhibition can be relieved by adding lactose or isopropyl-β-D-thiogalactopyranoside (IPTG).
   5488..6076    -  rep_origin     ori: high-copy-number ColE1/pMB1/pBR322/pUC origin of replication
   6247..7107    -  CDS            AmpR: β-lactamase; bla; confers resistance to ampicillin, carbenicillin, and related antibiotics
   7108..7212    -  promoter       AmpR promoter: bla
>Addgene plasmid #127873 | CMV-Mito4x-jRCaMP1b | depositor full sequence | sequence record 245097 | CMV-Mito4x-jRCaMP1b sequence 7243 bps
GACGGATCGGGAGATCTCCCGATCCCCTATGGTCGACTCTCAGTACAATCTGCTCTGATGCCGCATAGTT
AAGCCAGTATCTGCTCCCTGCTTGTGTGTTGGAGGTCGCTGAGTAGTGCGCGAGCAAAATTTAAGCTACA
ACAAGGCAAGGCTTGACCGACAATTGCATGAAGAATCTGCTTAGGGTTAGGCGTTTTGCGCTGCTTCGCG
ATGTACGGGCCAGATATACGCGTTGACATTGATTATTGACTAGTTATTAATAGTAATCAATTACGGGGTC
ATTAGTTCATAGCCCATATATGGAGTTCCGCGTTACATAACTTACGGTAAATGGCCCGCCTGGCTGACCG
CCCAACGACCCCCGCCCATTGACGTCAATAATGACGTATGTTCCCATAGTAACGCCAATAGGGACTTTCC
ATTGACGTCAATGGGTGGACTATTTACGGTAAACTGCCCACTTGGCAGTACATCAAGTGTATCATATGCC
AAGTACGCCCCCTATTGACGTCAATGACGGTAAATGGCCCGCCTGGCATTATGCCCAGTACATGACCTTA
TGGGACTTTCCTACTTGGCAGTACATCTACGTATTAGTCATCGCTATTACCATGGTGATGCGGTTTTGGC
AGTACATCAATGGGCGTGGATAGCGGTTTGACTCACGGGGATTTCCAAGTCTCCACCCCATTGACGTCAA
TGGGAGTTTGTTTTGGCACCAAAATCAACGGGACTTTCCAAAATGTCGTAACAACTCCGCCCCATTGACG
CAAATGGGCGGTAGGCGTGTACGGTGGGAGGTCTATATAAGCAGAGCTCTCTGGCTAACTAGAGAACCCA
CTGCTTACTGGCTTATCGAAATTAATACGACTCACTATAGGGAGACCCAAGCTGGCTAGCGGATCCACCG
CCATGAGCGTGCTGACACCTCTGCTGCTGAGAGGCCTGACAGGCTCTGCTAGAAGGCTGCCTGTGCCTAG
AGCCAAGATCCACTCTCTGGGCGACCCTATGTCTGTGCTGACTCCACTGCTCCTGCGGGGACTGACTGGA
TCTGCTCGTAGACTGCCAGTGCCACGGGCTAAGATTCACAGCCTGGGCGATCCAATGAGTGTGCTTACCC
CACTCCTGCTCAGAGGACTGACCGGAAGTGCTAGACGCCTGCCAGTTCCAAGGGCCAAAATCCATAGTCT
GGGAGATCCCATGTCCGTGTTGACACCCCTCTTGCTGAGGGGACTTACCGGCTCAGCTCGGAGACTCCCT
GTTCCAAGAGCAAAGATTCATTCCCTCGGCGACCCAAGATCTGGCAGCCTCGCCACCATGCTGCAGAACG
AGCTTGCTCTTAAGTTGGCTGGACTTGATATTAACAAGACTGGAGGAGGTTCTCATCATCATCATCATCA
TGGTATGGCTAGCATGACTGGTGGACAGCAAATGGGTCGGGATCTGTACGACGATGACGATAAGGATCTC
GCAACAATGGTCGACTCATCGCGACGTAAGTGGAATAAGTGGGGTCACGCAGTCAGAGCTATAGGTCGGC
TGAGCTCAGCGAACAACACCGAAATGATGTACCCAGCGGATGGTGGTCTGCGTGGTTACACTCACATGGC
GCTGAAAGTTGATGGCGGCGGTCACCTGTCCTGTTCTTTCGTGACCACCTACCGCTCCAAAAAGACTGTC
GGCAACATTAAGATGCCTGCCATTCATTACGTCAGCCACCGTCTGGAGCGCCTGGAGGAGAGCGATAACG
AAATGTTTGTCGTACAGCGTGAACACGCAGTTGCCAAGTTTGTGGGCCTGGGTGGTGGCGGCGGTACCGG
AGGGAGCATGAACTCCCTGATCAAGGAGAACATGCGTATGAAAGTGGTTCTGGAAGGCTCCGTAAACGGC
CACCAGTTCAAATGCACTGGTGAAGGCGAAGGCAACCCGTATATGGGCACCCAGACTATGCGTATCAAAG
TGATCGAGGGTGGTCCGCTGCCGTTTGCGTTCGACATCCTGGCGACGTCCTTTATGTATGGCTCCCGTAC
CTTCATCAAATATCCGAAAGGCATCCCGGATTTCTTTAAGCAGTCCTTCCCGGAAGGTTTTACCTGGGAA
CGTGTGACCCGTTACGAAGACGGCGGCGTAATTACCGTTATGCAAGACACGTCTCTGGAGGATGGCTGCC
TGGTGTATCACGTGCAGGTTCGCGGTGTGAACTTCCCGAGCAATGGTGCTGTAATGCAAAAGAAAACCAA
AGGTTGGGAGCCTACGGACTCCCAACTGACTGAAGAGCAGATCGCAGAATTTAAAGAGGCTTTCTCCCTA
TTTGACAAGGACGGGGATGGGACAATAACAACCAAGGAGATGGGGACGGTGATGCGGTCTCTGGGGCAGA
ACCCCACAGAAGCAGAGCTGCAGGACATGATCAATGAAGTAGATGCCGACGGTGACGGCACAATCGACTT
CCCTGAGTTCCTGATTATGATGGCAGGCAAAATGAAATACACAGACAGTGAAGAAGAAATTAGAGAAGCG
TTCGGCGTGTTTGATAAGGATGGCAATGGCTACATCAGTGCAGCAGAGCTTCGCCACGTGATGACAAACC
TTGGAGAGAAGTTAACAGATGAAGAGGTTGATGAAATGATCAGGGAAGCAGACAGCGATGGGGATGGTCA
GGTAAACTACGAAGAGTTTGTACAAATGATGACAGCGAAGTAGGCGGCCGCTCGAGCATGCAACCGGTGT
CGACGAATTCTGCAGATATCCATCACACTGGCGGCCGCTCGAGCATGCATCTAGAGGGCCCTATTCTATA
GTGTCACCTAAATGCTAGAGCTCGCTGATCAGCCTCGACTGTGCCTTCTAGTTGCCAGCCATCTGTTGTT
TGCCCCTCCCCCGTGCCTTCCTTGACCCTGGAAGGTGCCACTCCCACTGTCCTTTCCTAATAAAATGAGG
AAATTGCATCGCATTGTCTGAGTAGGTGTCATTCTATTCTGGGGGGTGGGGTGGGGCAGGACAGCAAGGG
GGAGGATTGGGAAGACAATAGCAGGCATGCTGGGGATGCGGTGGGCTCTATGGCTTCTGAGGCGGAAAGA
ACCAGCTGGGGCTCTAGGGGGTATCCCC
[124 nt withheld, positions 3109-3232]
C
[32 nt withheld, positions 3234-3265]
CA
[57 nt withheld, positions 3268-3324]
A
[49 nt withheld, positions 3326-3374]
CCTTTGACGTTGGAGTCCACGTTCTTT
[37 nt withheld, positions 3402-3438]
ACCCTATCTCGGTCTATTCTTTTGATTTATAAGGGATTTTGGGGATTTCGGCCTATTGGTTAAAAAATGA
GCTGATTTAACAAAAATTTAACGCGAATTAATTCTGTGGAATGTGTGTCAGTTAGGGTGTGGAAAGTCCC
CAGGCTCCCCAGGCAGGCAGAAGTATGCAAAGCATGCATCTCAATTAGTCAGCAACCAGGTGTGGAAAGT
CCCCAGGCTCCCCAGCAGGCAGAAGTATGCAAAGCATGCATCTCAATTAGTCAGCAACCATAGTCCCGCC
CCTAACTCCGCCCATCCCGCCCCTAACTCCGCCCAGTTCCGCCCATTCTCCGCCCCATGGCTGACTAATT
TTTTTTATTTATGCAGAGGCCGAGGCCGCCTCTGCCTCTGAGCTATTCCAGAAGTAGTGAGGAGGCTTTT
TTGGAGGCCTAGGCTTTTGCAAAAAGCTCCCGGGAGCTTGTATATCCATTTTCGGATCTGATCAAGAGAC
AGGATGAGGATCGTTTCGCATGATTGAACAAGATGGATTGCACGCAGGTTCTCCGGCCGCTTGGGTGGAG
AGGCTATTCGGCTATGACTGGGCACAACAGACAATCGGCTGCTCTGATGCCGCCGTGTTCCGGCTGTCAG
CGCAGGGGCGCCCGGTTCTTTTTGTCAAGACCGACCTGTCCGGTGCCCTGAATGAACTGCAGGACGAGGC
AGCGCGGCTATCGTGGCTGGCCACGACGGGCGTTCCTTGCGCAGCTGTGCTCGACGTTGTCACTGAAGCG
GGAAGGGACTGGCTGCTATTGGGCGAAGTGCCGGGGCAGGATCTCCTGTCATCTCACCTTGCTCCTGCCG
AGAAAGTATCCATCATGGCTGATGCAATGCGGCGGCTGCATACGCTTGATCCGGCTACCTGCCCATTCGA
CCACCAAGCGAAACATCGCATCGAGCGAGCACGTACTCGGATGGAAGCCGGTCTTGTCGATCAGGATGAT
CTGGACGAAGAGCATCAGGGGCTCGCGCCAGCCGAACTGTTCGCCAGGCTCAAGGCGCGCATGCCCGACG
GCGAGGATCTCGTCGTGACCCATGGCGATGCCTGCTTGCCGAATATCATGGTGGAAAATGGCCGCTTTTC
TGGATTCATCGACTGTGGCCGGCTGGGTGTGGCGGACCGCTATCAGGACATAGCGTTGGCTACCCGTGAT
ATTGCTGAAGAGCTTGGCGGCGAATGGGCTGACCGCTTCCTCGTGCTTTACGGTATCGCCGCTCCCGATT
CGCAGCGCATCGCCTTCTATCGCCTTCTTGACGAGTTCTTCTGAGCGGGACTCTGGGGTTCGAAATGACC
GACCAAGCGACGCCCAACCTGCCATCACGAGATTTCGATTCCACCGCCGCCTTCTATGAAAGGTTGGGCT
TCGGAATCGTTTTCCGGGACGCCGGCTGGATGATCCTCCAGCGCGGGGATCTCATGCTGGAGTTCTTCGC
CCACCCCAACTTGTTTATTGCAGCTTATAATGGTTACAAATAAAGCAATAGCATCACAAATTTCACAAAT
AAAGCATTTTTTTCACTGCATTCTAGTTGTGGTTTGTCCAAACTCATCAATGTATCTTATCATGTCTGTA
TACCGTCGACCTCTAGCTAGAGCTTGGCGTAATCATGGTCATAGCTGTTTCCTGTGTGAAATTGTTATCC
GCTCACAATTCCACACAACATACGAGCCGGAAGCATAAAGTGTAAAGCCTGGGGTGCCTAATGAGTGAGC
TAACTCACATTAATTGCGTTGCGCTCACTGCCCGCTTTCCAGTCGGGAAACCTGTCGTGCCAGCTGCATT
AATGAATCGGCCAACGCGCGGGGAGAGGCGGTTTGCGTATTGGGCGCTCTTCCGCTTCCTCGCTCACTGA
CTCGCTGCGCTCGGTCGTTCGGCTGCGGCGAGCGGTATCAGCTCACTCAAAGGCGGTAATACGGTTATCC
ACAGAATCAGGGGATAACGCAGGAAAGAACATGTGAGCAAAAGGCCAGCAAAAGGCCAGGAACCGTAAAA
AGGCCGCGTTGCTGGCGTTTTTCCATAGGCTCCGCCCCCCTGACGAGCATCACAAAAATCGACGCTCAAG
TCAGAGGTGGCGAAACCCGACAGGACTATAAAGATACCAGGCGTTTCCCCCTGGAAGCTCCCTCGTGCGC
TCTCCTGTTCCGACCCTGCCGCTTACCGGATACCTGTCCGCCTTTCTCCCTTCGGGAAGCGTGGCGCTTT
CTCAATGCTCACGCTGTAGGTATCTCAGTTCGGTGTAGGTCGTTCGCTCCAAGCTGGGCTGTGTGCACGA
ACCCCCCGTTCAGCCCGACCGCTGCGCCTTATCCGGTAACTATCGTCTTGAGTCCAACCCGGTAAGACAC
GACTTATCGCCACTGGCAGCAGCCACTGGTAACAGGATTAGCAGAGCGAGGTATGTAGGCGGTGCTACAG
AGTTCTTGAAGTGGTGGCCTAACTACGGCTACACTAGAAGGACAGTATTTGGTATCTGCGCTCTGCTGAA
GCCAGTTACCTTCGGAAAAAGAGTTGGTAGCTCTTGATCCGGCAAACAAACCACCGCTGGTAGCGGTGGT
TTTTTTGTTTGCAAGCAGCAGATTACGCGCAGAAAAAAAGGATCTCAAGAAGATCCTTTGATCTTTTCTA
CGGGGTCTGACGCTCAGTGGAACGAAAACTCACGTTAAGGGATTTTGGTCATGAGATTATCAAAAAGGAT
CTTCACCTAGATCCTTTTAAATTAAAAATGAAGTTTTAAATCAATCTAAAGTATATATGAGTAAACTTGG
TCTGACAGTTACCAATGCTTAATCAGTGAGGCACCTATCTCAGCGATCTGTCTATTTCGTTCATCCATAG
TTGCCTGACTCCCCGTCGTGTAGATAACTACGATACGGGAGGGCTTACCATCTGGCCCCAGTGCTGCAAT
GATACCGCGAGACCCACGCTCACCGGCTCCAGATTTATCAGCAATAAACCAGCCAGCCGGAAGGGCCGAG
CGCAGAAGTGGTCCTGCAACTTTATCCGCCTCCATCCAGTCTATTAATTGTTGCCGGGAAGCTAGAGTAA
GTAGTTCGCCAGTTAATAGTTTGCGCAACGTTGTTGCCATTGCTACAGGCATCGTGGTGTCACGCTCGTC
GTTTGGTATGGCTTCATTCAGCTCCGGTTCCCAACGATCAAGGCGAGTTACATGATCCCCCATGTTGTGC
AAAAAAGCGGTTAGCTCCTTCGGTCCTCCGATCGTTGTCAGAAGTAAGTTGGCCGCAGTGTTATCACTCA
TGGTTATGGCAGCACTGCATAATTCTCTTACTGTCATGCCATCCGTAAGATGCTTTTCTGTGACTGGTGA
GTACTCAACCAAGTCATTCTGAGAATAGTGTATGCGGCGACCGAGTTGCTCTTGCCCGGCGTCAATACGG
GATAATACCGCGCCACATAGCAGAACTTTAAAAGTGCTCATCATTGGAAAACGTTCTTCGGGGCGAAAAC
TCTCAAGGATCTTACCGCTGTTGAGATCCAGTTCGATGTAACCCACTCGTGCACCCAACTGATCTTCAGC
ATCTTTTACTTTCACCAGCGTTTCTGGGTGAGCAAAAACAGGAAGGCAAAATGCCGCAAAAAAGGGAATA
AGGGCGACACGGAAATGTTGAATACTCATACTCTTCCTTTTTCAATATTATTGAAGCATTTATCAGGGTT
ATTGTCTCATGAGCGGATACATATTTGAATGTATTTAGAAAAATAAACAAATAGGGGTTCCGCGCACATT
TCCCCGAAAAGTGCCACCTGACGTC
