Features (pLannotate 1.2.2; 22 found; start..end, strand, type, name):
      1..380     +  enhancer       CMV enhancer: human cytomegalovirus immediate early enhancer
    381..584     +  promoter       CMV promoter: human cytomegalovirus (CMV) immediate early promoter
    580..613     +  LTR            5' LTR (truncated) (fragment): truncated 5' long terminal repeat (LTR) from HIV-1
    629..647     +  promoter       T7 promoter: promoter for bacteriophage T7 RNA polymerase
    679..735     +  CDS            COX8A (fragment): COX8A_HUMAN - Also known as COX8, COX8L. Experimental evidence at protein level: Swiss-Prot protein existence level 1. Component of the cytochrome c oxidase, the last enzyme in the mitochondrial electron transport chain which drives oxidative phosphorylation. The respiratory chain contains 3 multisubunit complexes succinate dehydrogenase (complex II, CII), ubiquinol- cytochrome c oxidoreductase (cytochrome b-c1 complex, complex III, CIII) and cytochrome c oxidase (complex IV, CIV), that cooperate to transfer electrons derived from NADH and succinate to molecular oxygen, creating an electrochem
   1147..1167    +  CDS            capTEV™ (fragment): composite tag for in vivo biotinylation, TEV protease cleavage, and 6xHis tagging
   1165..2463    +  CDS            RCaMP: RCaMP is a basic (constitutively fluorescent) red fluorescent protein published in 2013, derived from Entacmaea quadricolor.
   2535..2759    +  polyA_signal   bGH poly(A) signal: bovine growth hormone polyadenylation signal
   2763..2784    +  promoter       SV40 promoter (fragment): SV40 enhancer and early promoter
   2805..3233    +  rep_origin     f1 ori (sequence partly withheld): f1 bacteriophage origin of replication; arrow indicates direction of (+) strand synthesis
   3247..3576    +  promoter       SV40 promoter: SV40 enhancer and early promoter
   3643..4434    +  CDS            neo: KKA2_KLEPN - Also known as kan, nptII. Experimental evidence at protein level: Swiss-Prot protein existence level 1. Resistance to kanamycin, neomycin, paromomycin, ribostamycin, butirosin and gentamicin B. From Klebsiella pneumoniae.
   4458..4616    +  CDS            ble (fragment): BLE_KLEPN - Experimental evidence at protein level: Swiss-Prot protein existence level 1. Binding protein with a strong affinity to the bleomycin family of antibiotics. Binds to CL990; an antimitotic-antibiotic compound. From Klebsiella pneumoniae.
   4611..4732    +  polyA_signal   SV40 poly(A) signal: SV40 polyadenylation signal
   4805..4821    -  protein_bind   lac operator: The lac repressor binds to the lac operator to inhibit transcription in E. coli. This inhibition can be relieved by adding lactose or isopropyl-β-D-thiogalactopyranoside (IPTG). lac repressor encoded by lacI
   4829..4859    -  promoter       lac promoter: promoter for the E. coli lac operon
   4874..4895    -  protein_bind   CAP binding site: CAP binding activates transcription in the presence of cAMP. E. coli catabolite activator protein
   4908..5000    -  CDS            lacI (fragment): lac repressor; lacI; The lac repressor binds to the lac operator to inhibit transcription in E. coli. This inhibition can be relieved by adding lactose or isopropyl-β-D-thiogalactopyranoside (IPTG).
   5183..5771    -  rep_origin     ori: high-copy-number ColE1/pMB1/pBR322/pUC origin of replication
   5942..6802    -  CDS            AmpR: β-lactamase; bla; confers resistance to ampicillin, carbenicillin, and related antibiotics
   6803..6907    -  promoter       AmpR promoter: bla
   6966..7018    -  misc_feature   bom (fragment): basis of mobility region from pBR322
>Addgene plasmid #127873 | CMV-Mito4x-jRCaMP1b | addgene full sequence | sequence record 249098 | Addgene NGS Result
GACATTGATTATTGACTAGTTATTAATAGTAATCAATTACGGGGTCATTAGTTCATAGCCCATATATGGA
GTTCCGCGTTACATAACTTACGGTAAATGGCCCGCCTGGCTGACCGCCCAACGACCCCCGCCCATTGACG
TCAATAATGACGTATGTTCCCATAGTAACGCCAATAGGGACTTTCCATTGACGTCAATGGGTGGAGTATT
TACGGTAAACTGCCCACTTGGCAGTACATCAAGTGTATCATATGCCAAGTACGCCCCCTATTGACGTCAA
TGACGGTAAATGGCCCGCCTGGCATTATGCCCAGTACATGACCTTATGGGACTTTCCTACTTGGCAGTAC
ATCTACGTATTAGTCATCGCTATTACCATGGTGATGCGGTTTTGGCAGTACATCAATGGGCGTGGATAGC
GGTTTGACTCACGGGGATTTCCAAGTCTCCACCCCATTGACGTCAATGGGAGTTTGTTTTGGCACCAAAA
TCAACGGGACTTTCCAAAATGTCGTAACAACTCCGCCCCATTGACGCAAATGGGCGGTAGGCGTGTACGG
TGGGAGGTCTATATAAGCAGAGCTCTCTGGCTAACTAGAGAACCCACTGCTTACTGGCTTATCGAAATTA
ATACGACTCACTATAGGGAGACCCAAGCTGGCTAGCGGATCCACCGCCATGAGCGTGCTGACACCTCTGC
TGCTGAGAGGCCTGACAGGCTCTGCTAGAAGGCTGCCTGTGCCTAGAGCCAAGATCCACTCTCTGGGCGA
CCCTATGTCTGTGCTGACTCCACTGCTCCTGCGGGGACTGACTGGATCTGCTCGTAGACTGCCAGTGCCA
CGGGCTAAGATTCACAGCCTGGGCGATCCAATGAGTGTGCTTACCCCACTCCTGCTCAGAGGACTGACCG
GAAGTGCTAGACGCCTGCCAGTTCCAAGGGCCAAAATCCATAGTCTGGGAGATCCCATGTCCGTGTTGAC
ACCCCTCTTGCTGAGGGGACTTACCGGCTCAGCTCGGAGACTCCCTGTTCCAAGAGCAAAGATTCATTCC
CTCGGCGACCCAAGATCTGGCAGCCGCCACATGCTGCAGAACGAGCTTGCTCTTAAGTTGGCTGGACTTG
ATATTAACAAGACTGGAGGAGGTTCTCATCATCATCATCATCATGGTATGGCTAGCATGACTGGTGGACA
GCAAATGGGTCGGGATCTGTACGACGATGACGATAAGGATCTCGCAACAATGGTCGACTCATCGCGACGT
AAGTGGAATAAGTGGGGTCACGCAGTCAGAGCTATAGGTCGGCTGAGCTCAGCGAACAACACCGAAATGA
TGTACCCAGCGGATGGTGGTCTGCGTGGTTACACTCACATGGCGCTGAAAGTTGATGGCGGCGGTCACCT
GTCCTGTTCTTTCGTGACCACCTACCGCTCCAAAAAGACTGTCGGCAACATTAAGATGCCTGCCATTCAT
TACGTCAGCCACCGTCTGGAGCGCCTGGAGGAGAGCGATAACGAAATGTTTGTCGTACAGCGTGAACACG
CAGTTGCCAAGTTTGTGGGCCTGGGTGGTGGCGGCGGTACCGGAGGGAGCATGAACTCCCTGATCAAGGA
GAACATGCGTATGAAAGTGGTTCTGGAAGGCTCCGTAAACGGCCACCAGTTCAAATGCACTGGTGAAGGC
GAAGGCAACCCGTATATGGGCACCCAGACTATGCGTATCAAAGTGATCGAGGGTGGTCCGCTGCCGTTTG
CGTTCGACATCCTGGCGACGTCCTTTATGTATGGCTCCCGTACCTTCATCAAATATCCGAAAGGCATCCC
GGATTTCTTTAAGCAGTCCTTCCCGGAAGGTTTTACCTGGGAACGTGTGACCCGTTACGAAGACGGCGGC
GTAATTACCGTTATGCAAGACACGTCTCTGGAGGATGGCTGCCTGGTGTATCACGTGCAGGTTCGCGGTG
TGAACTTCCCGAGCAATGGTGCTGTAATGCAAAAGAAAACCAAAGGTTGGGAGCCTACGGACTCCCAACT
GACTGAAGAGCAGATCGCAGAATTTAAAGAGGCTTTCTCCCTATTTGACAAGGACGGGGATGGGACAATA
ACAACCAAGGAGATGGGGACGGTGATGCGGTCTCTGGGGCAGAACCCCACAGAAGCAGAGCTGCAGGACA
TGATCAATGAAGTAGATGCCGACGGTGACGGCACAATCGACTTCCCTGAGTTCCTGATTATGATGGCAGG
CAAAATGAAATACACAGACAGTGAAGAAGAAATTAGAGAAGCGTTCGGCGTGTTTGATAAGGATGGCAAT
GGCTACATCAGTGCAGCAGAGCTTCGCCACGTGATGACAAACCTTGGAGAGAAGTTAACAGATGAAGAGG
TTGATGAAATGATCAGGGAAGCAGACAGCGATGGGGATGGTCAGGTAAACTACGAAGAGTTTGTACAAAT
GATGACAGCGAAGTAGGCGGCCGCTCGAGCATGCAACCGGTGTCGACGAATTCGGGCCCGTTTAAACCCG
CTGATCAGCCTCGACTGTGCCTTCTAGTTGCCAGCCATCTGTTGTTTGCCCCTCCCCCGTGCCTTCCTTG
ACCCTGGAAGGTGCCACTCCCACTGTCCTTTCCTAATAAAATGAGGAAATTGCATCGCATTGTCTGAGTA
GGTGTCATTCTATTCTGGGGGGTGGGGTGGGGCAGGACAGCAAGGGGGAGGATTGGGAAGACAATAGCAG
GCATGCTGGGGATGCGGTGGGCTCTATGGCTTCTGAGGCGGAAAGAACCAGCTGGGGCTCTAGGGGGTAT
CCCC
[124 nt withheld, positions 2805-2928]
C
[91 nt withheld, positions 2930-3020]
A
[49 nt withheld, positions 3022-3070]
CCTTTGACGTTGGAGTCCACGTTCTTT
[37 nt withheld, positions 3098-3134]
ACCCTATCTCGGTCTATTCTTTTGATTTATAAGGGATTTTGCCGATTTCGGCCTATTGGTTAAAAAATGA
GCTGATTTAACAAAAATTTAACGCGAATTAATTCTGTGGAATGTGTGTCAGTTAGGGTGTGGAAAGTCCC
CAGGCTCCCCAGCAGGCAGAAGTATGCAAAGCATGCATCTCAATTAGTCAGCAACCAGGTGTGGAAAGTC
CCCAGGCTCCCCAGCAGGCAGAAGTATGCAAAGCATGCATCTCAATTAGTCAGCAACCATAGTCCCGCCC
CTAACTCCGCCCATCCCGCCCCTAACTCCGCCCAGTTCCGCCCATTCTCCGCCCCATGGCTGACTAATTT
TTTTTATTTATGCAGAGGCCGAGGCCGCCTCTGCCTCTGAGCTATTCCAGAAGTAGTGAGGAGGCTTTTT
TGGAGGCCTAGGCTTTTGCAAAAAGCTCCCGGGAGCTTGTATATCCATTTTCGGATCTGATCAAGAGACA
GGATGAGGATCGTTTCGCATGATTGAACAAGATGGATTGCACGCAGGTTCTCCGGCCGCTTGGGTGGAGA
GGCTATTCGGCTATGACTGGGCACAACAGACAATCGGCTGCTCTGATGCCGCCGTGTTCCGGCTGTCAGC
GCAGGGGCGCCCGGTTCTTTTTGTCAAGACCGACCTGTCCGGTGCCCTGAATGAACTGCAGGACGAGGCA
GCGCGGCTATCGTGGCTGGCCACGACGGGCGTTCCTTGCGCAGCTGTGCTCGACGTTGTCACTGAAGCGG
GAAGGGACTGGCTGCTATTGGGCGAAGTGCCGGGGCAGGATCTCCTGTCATCTCACCTTGCTCCTGCCGA
GAAAGTATCCATCATGGCTGATGCAATGCGGCGGCTGCATACGCTTGATCCGGCTACCTGCCCATTCGAC
CACCAAGCGAAACATCGCATCGAGCGAGCACGTACTCGGATGGAAGCCGGTCTTGTCGATCAGGATGATC
TGGACGAAGAGCATCAGGGGCTCGCGCCAGCCGAACTGTTCGCCAGGCTCAAGGCGCGCATGCCCGACGG
CGAGGATCTCGTCGTGACCCATGGCGATGCCTGCTTGCCGAATATCATGGTGGAAAATGGCCGCTTTTCT
GGATTCATCGACTGTGGCCGGCTGGGTGTGGCGGACCGCTATCAGGACATAGCGTTGGCTACCCGTGATA
TTGCTGAAGAGCTTGGCGGCGAATGGGCTGACCGCTTCCTCGTGCTTTACGGTATCGCCGCTCCCGATTC
GCAGCGCATCGCCTTCTATCGCCTTCTTGACGAGTTCTTCTGAGCGGGACTCTGGGGTTCGAAATGACCG
ACCAAGCGACGCCCAACCTGCCATCACGAGATTTCGATTCCACCGCCGCCTTCTATGAAAGGTTGGGCTT
CGGAATCGTTTTCCGGGACGCCGGCTGGATGATCCTCCAGCGCGGGGATCTCATGCTGGAGTTCTTCGCC
CACCCCAACTTGTTTATTGCAGCTTATAATGGTTACAAATAAAGCAATAGCATCACAAATTTCACAAATA
AAGCATTTTTTTCACTGCATTCTAGTTGTGGTTTGTCCAAACTCATCAATGTATCTTATCATGTCTGTAT
ACCGTCGACCTCTAGCTAGAGCTTGGCGTAATCATGGTCATAGCTGTTTCCTGTGTGAAATTGTTATCCG
CTCACAATTCCACACAACATACGAGCCGGAAGCATAAAGTGTAAAGCCTGGGGTGCCTAATGAGTGAGCT
AACTCACATTAATTGCGTTGCGCTCACTGCCCGCTTTCCAGTCGGGAAACCTGTCGTGCCAGCTGCATTA
ATGAATCGGCCAACGCGCGGGGAGAGGCGGTTTGCGTATTGGGCGCTCTTCCGCTTCCTCGCTCACTGAC
TCGCTGCGCTCGGTCGTTCGGCTGCGGCGAGCGGTATCAGCTCACTCAAAGGCGGTAATACGGTTATCCA
CAGAATCAGGGGATAACGCAGGAAAGAACATGTGAGCAAAAGGCCAGCAAAAGGCCAGGAACCGTAAAAA
GGCCGCGTTGCTGGCGTTTTTCCATAGGCTCCGCCCCCCTGACGAGCATCACAAAAATCGACGCTCAAGT
CAGAGGTGGCGAAACCCGACAGGACTATAAAGATACCAGGCGTTTCCCCCTGGAAGCTCCCTCGTGCGCT
CTCCTGTTCCGACCCTGCCGCTTACCGGATACCTGTCCGCCTTTCTCCCTTCGGGAAGCGTGGCGCTTTC
TCATAGCTCACGCTGTAGGTATCTCAGTTCGGTGTAGGTCGTTCGCTCCAAGCTGGGCTGTGTGCACGAA
CCCCCCGTTCAGCCCGACCGCTGCGCCTTATCCGGTAACTATCGTCTTGAGTCCAACCCGGTAAGACACG
ACTTATCGCCACTGGCAGCAGCCACTGGTAACAGGATTAGCAGAGCGAGGTATGTAGGCGGTGCTACAGA
GTTCTTGAAGTGGTGGCCTAACTACGGCTACACTAGAAGAACAGTATTTGGTATCTGCGCTCTGCTGAAG
CCAGTTACCTTCGGAAAAAGAGTTGGTAGCTCTTGATCCGGCAAACAAACCACCGCTGGTAGCGGTGGTT
TTTTTGTTTGCAAGCAGCAGATTACGCGCAGAAAAAAAGGATCTCAAGAAGATCCTTTGATCTTTTCTAC
GGGGTCTGACGCTCAGTGGAACGAAAACTCACGTTAAGGGATTTTGGTCATGAGATTATCAAAAAGGATC
TTCACCTAGATCCTTTTAAATTAAAAATGAAGTTTTAAATCAATCTAAAGTATATATGAGTAAACTTGGT
CTGACAGTTACCAATGCTTAATCAGTGAGGCACCTATCTCAGCGATCTGTCTATTTCGTTCATCCATAGT
TGCCTGACTCCCCGTCGTGTAGATAACTACGATACGGGAGGGCTTACCATCTGGCCCCAGTGCTGCAATG
ATACCGCGAGACCCACGCTCACCGGCTCCAGATTTATCAGCAATAAACCAGCCAGCCGGAAGGGCCGAGC
GCAGAAGTGGTCCTGCAACTTTATCCGCCTCCATCCAGTCTATTAATTGTTGCCGGGAAGCTAGAGTAAG
TAGTTCGCCAGTTAATAGTTTGCGCAACGTTGTTGCCATTGCTACAGGCATCGTGGTGTCACGCTCGTCG
TTTGGTATGGCTTCATTCAGCTCCGGTTCCCAACGATCAAGGCGAGTTACATGATCCCCCATGTTGTGCA
AAAAAGCGGTTAGCTCCTTCGGTCCTCCGATCGTTGTCAGAAGTAAGTTGGCCGCAGTGTTATCACTCAT
GGTTATGGCAGCACTGCATAATTCTCTTACTGTCATGCCATCCGTAAGATGCTTTTCTGTGACTGGTGAG
TACTCAACCAAGTCATTCTGAGAATAGTGTATGCGGCGACCGAGTTGCTCTTGCCCGGCGTCAATACGGG
ATAATACCGCGCCACATAGCAGAACTTTAAAAGTGCTCATCATTGGAAAACGTTCTTCGGGGCGAAAACT
CTCAAGGATCTTACCGCTGTTGAGATCCAGTTCGATGTAACCCACTCGTGCACCCAACTGATCTTCAGCA
TCTTTTACTTTCACCAGCGTTTCTGGGTGAGCAAAAACAGGAAGGCAAAATGCCGCAAAAAAGGGAATAA
GGGCGACACGGAAATGTTGAATACTCATACTCTTCCTTTTTCAATATTATTGAAGCATTTATCAGGGTTA
TTGTCTCATGAGCGGATACATATTTGAATGTATTTAGAAAAATAAACAAATAGGGGTTCCGCGCACATTT
CCCCGAAAAGTGCCACCTGACGTCGACGGATCGGGAGATCTCCCGATCCCCTATGGTGCACTCTCAGTAC
AATCTGCTCTGATGCCGCATAGTTAAGCCAGTATCTGCTCCCTGCTTGTGTGTTGGAGGTCGCTGAGTAG
TGCGCGAGCAAAATTTAAGCTACAACAAGGCAAGGCTTGACCGACAATTGCATGAAGAATCTGCTTAGGG
TTAGGCGTTTTGCGCTGCTTCGCGATGTACGGGCCAGATATACGCGTT
